>Addgene plasmid #100897 | (p)odr-3::GFP::EGL-4 | addgene full sequence | sequence record 193490 | Addgene NGS Result
ACCGCCTCTCCCCGCGCGTTGGCCGATTCATTAATGCAGCTGGCACGACAGGTTTCCCGACTGGAAAGCG
GGCAGTGAGCGCAACGCAATTAATGTGAGTTAGCTCACTCATTAGGCACCCCAGGCTTTACACTTTATGC
TTCCGGCTCGTATGTTGTGTGGAATTGTGAGCGGATAACAATTTCACACAGGAAACAGCTATGACCATGA
TTACGCCAAGCTTGCATGCCTGCAGGTCGACTCTAGAGGATCCCCATCTCAACATAGTAGATTTTTAAAA
ATAGTGTTTCCTTTGACTGTATTCCCATTGACCGTTGGAACTTATTTCAATAAGTTTTTCATTTTTCCCG
CCGATTCTTTTCATAAAAATTGTGTTAATCTACTAACTTGTTCACTGATCTTTGAATAATTAGCATGTAC
CCCAGTGTTTTCCGTGTCTGCTTCAGCCCCAGAAGGCTTTTATTGTAAAGTATTCGAAACAAATTATGCT
TTCCGAGCGACAAAACACATTTTTTTAAGAATGAAAACTTGGCGTCTTCATCTTACTTTATCCTACTTTC
TTACTTTCAGAGAAACTTCCAATTTTTTTTTCACATTTTGTAGCCATGTGGGTTTTCGAGCTCCTTGATA
GAATTATTCAATTACACGTCATTTTTGTGTTTCATTATTCGGGTTAAACGTCTAAAGAGATCAGTGTTCT
AGTTGTAGACATGAGTTCAGAACGTACGTAATAAACACTATTCCCAAGTTGGATGTCTCCAATATTCTTT
TGTTAGACTTCCAGCTGATAATTTTATGTCTAGAAATGAGTTACTCGTAATTAAAATGTGTTGATTGCCC
AATAGATTGTATGATTTTTGTGAAGTAATAGGTAATTGCCACCTATAATTTTCAAAACCGAGACATACTT
ATTTGGTAATTCAGTTTGGTAATTCAGCAAGTTTTAAAATATAATTAAATTAATATTTCTTATTCCAAAA
TATATTTCGAATTCCAAATTTCTAATTTTATAAAACTAGATTATTTTACTCAATCGCCCACGTTGTGTTG
ACTTTCATATCTCAATATCATATTCTCAATTCCTTAATCTTATTCTCACAACCAACGTCCAGTGTTACCT
GTCCACTTGCCTTTTCCATCTCAATTCCTTCACTCATTCGGTGACTCTCACGTCTCTAAGGAGAAAATAC
GAAAGCAAATATACTCAAGTCTTTTTTCCGCTTTCTTGGTTGAATGACTGAAATTTTTTAGTTATTATCT
GTATTTTCCGGATCACCCAGCTGAAGGAACTGATCGTAGTATTTTGTAATTTTTAAACAGAAAGGTGTAG
GAGGCGTCTTCTACCTAATTCTGATTCATAAATGTTTTTAATGAAATCCGAACGACAATTCATGTTGGTT
TCAACTACAATCATTCCTCTAGAACAAATCCTTTTGTACTTATGTTCTTGTTTTTTGATACTCCATTTTT
ACCCTCTCACCACGCCCATTTTAAAATATAATTTTCTTCCTGTTAACTAACATAATTAAAAAATTAAATT
ATCATGTGATATGTTTCACAACCTTTTTTTCAATAACTATTTTATTGAATTTTTAGTCATTCATGTGACG
TTGTCTAGGAGACACCTCGTGGTTTTTGTCTCTCACGCCCCTTTTCTTCGATTTTTTTTGTAGGTACAAA
ATACAAACAGTAAATAAACCATTGAAAAACCATCGAAAAAAACAGTTGTATATATTAAGTTTAAATATAT
CGAGAAAAAGTGTTCCTGAAAATTTCACCTGTTGTTGAACATTCAATAAAGAAAAGTGTGCGATAGATAT
ATTTAAATTTAAGAGATCGATAGTGTAAATAATTGTTGGATTTATTCCCGTTTTGTGGCTTATCAGCTCT
TTGTTCGGTCTGAAAAAATGCTATAAAAGTTTTAGAAACGCTTTGGTATTCAAGAAAAAAGTGTTATCAA
AAAATCACTCAAGCCTTGCTTTTGTCACCAAATATGAAAAACTCGTAAATGATTTTGTACGGGTTTATAG
TAATTAAGTAGTAAATACATTTTTTAAAACGATTTATTTCCAACTCTGAAAATTTAAAAAACTAGTATGA
ATATTCACGTCCTTGTTTTGAATATGTTTACATGGTGATCGATTTTTTTTGGCGTAAAGTTGGATGGGAC
ACTTTTTAATTCTAGGAATTTTATTCTTGATTGTTGTTCTTTAGCAATCTACATCGAGTTTTTTTTTTAA
TTTTCTCGGTTTTCACATTTTGGTGTATATTGAACAATTCAAACTAAAAATCTTCCCAAATCTCAGTCCA
TCTTCAAGAAATATTAATCGAAATTATCAGTCTTTACGATCTATCAACATTGTTATATTTTGCTCTCCAT
TCTGATCACAAAGAAAGCCAAATGTTTTCTCTGTTCATTTCCTAGATTTCCTGAGTTTGTAGTAGGTGCA
CTTGCCTTCTCCCCAGCTTCTTCTTCATCTTCTCGACTGCAACGATACAAATCGTTTGGCGCCGACAGAA
GGATCGTGGTGTCTTGTGACGCACTTACTCTAACACAATCCATTCTCCACCCACCTTTTACCTCCATCCA
TCTTCTTCTTCTTCTCTTTTTCTATTGATATTTGCTCTTATTCGAGTGTAGGTTATCAACGCTAATCCCC
ATCGAACAATACAGGCATTTTGTCGTCGTCGACGCCGTTTTCTTCTTCTTCGTCGTCGTCTTTGACTTTG
GATTTATGAAGGCGACGGAGCCGGCGATGTAAGCTAAGTGCAGTTGATATACGAGCAGATAAGATTATCT
CTTTTCTTCAACTTTTACTCCATTTACCTCCAATCTTTATACTTCAAATGCATTTGTGTATTACTCTTTT
TTTATTGTTCTGTTATTCCGATATTTCAAATCAATTACTCATAGATCATTGTTTTTTTAGATGGGATTGG
GCAGAAAATTCCTTTTTTTTCTGAAAATTTGAGCAAAAATTGCCGAATTTTCTTCAAAAATGATGTTTTT
TTCGCAAAAACTCAAATTTCGTGTGAACATTTTCGGAAATTTATCGAAAAAACTGCATTTTTTCGCTGAA
AATTTGAATTTCCTCTCGATTTCTCTCTCACTTTTCCGCATTTTTTTCCGTTTTTTCCTCCCCGCTCCGC
TCAAAAAAATCAATAAATAAATACTTTTACAGATCAAAAGGTGATACCTCCGACGCCCGCCATCCACCAC
ATCCACTCACAATCCGAAAATTAATCGATAAAACAATAAAGCGACCAGCGGAAAATCAACTGGAAATGAG
CGGATCCCCCGGGCTGCAGGAATTCGATATCAAGCTTATCGATACCGTCGACCTCGAGGGGGCGGTACCG
GTAGAAAAAATGAGTAAAGGAGAAGAACTTTTCACTGGAGTTGTCCCAATTCTTGTTGAATTAGATGGTG
ATGTTAATGGGCACAAATTTTCTGTCAGTGGAGAGGGTGAAGGTGATGCAACATACGGAAAACTTACCCT
TAAATTTATTTGCACTACTGGAAAACTACCTGTTCCATGGGTAAGTTTAAACATATATATACTAACTAAC
CCTGATTATTTAAATTTTCAGCCAACACTTGTCACTACTTTCTGTTATGGTGTTCAATGCTTCTCGAGAT
ACCCAGATCATATGAAACGGCATGACTTTTTCAAGAGTGCCATGCCCGAAGGTTATGTACAGGAAAGAAC
TATATTTTTCAAAGATGACGGGAACTACAAGACACGTAAGTTTAAACAGTTCGGTACTAACTAACCATAC
ATATTTAAATTTTCAGGTGCTGAAGTCAAGTTTGAAGGTGATACCCTTGTTAATAGAATCGAGTTAAAAG
GTATTGATTTTAAAGAAGATGGAAACATTCTTGGACACAAATTGGAATACAACTATAACTCACACAATGT
ATACATCATGGCAGACAAACAAAAGAATGGAATCAAAGTTGTAAGTTTAAACATGATTTTACTAACTAAC
TAATCTGATTTAAATTTTCAGAACTTCAAAATTAGACACAACATTGAAGATGGAAGCGTTCAACTAGCAG
ACCATTATCAACAAAATACTCCAATTGGCGATGGCCCTGTCCTTTTACCAGACAACCATTACCTGTCCAC
ACAATCTGCCCTTTCGAAAGATCCCAACGAAAAGAGAGACCACATGGTCCTTCTTGAGTTTGTAACAGCT
GCTGGGATTACACATGGCATGGATGAACTATACAAATGCCCGGGGGATCGGTGGAGCTCCACCGGTGGCG
GCCGCTCTAGAACTAGTGGATCCCCGGGATTGGCCAAAGGACCCAAAGGTATGTTTCGAATGATACTAAC
ATAACATAGAACATTTTCAGGAGGACCCTTGAGGGTACCGATGAGCTCTGGGAGCCGTCCGTCGAGCGGC
GGTGGTGGTGGTGGCGGAGGAGCCAGTGGTGGAGCCGGTGGTGGTGCTCCAGGTGGTGGTGGAGGTGGAA
TCCGTGGATTCTTCTCCAAACTTCGTAAGCCGTCTGATCAGCCGAATGGGAATCAGGTACAAGTCGGCAC
ACGAACGTTCGAGGCTCACGAGCTTCAGAAGCTGATTCCACAGCTCGAAGAGGCGATATCTCGGAAGGAT
GCACAACTCAGACAGCAACAGACAATTGTTGAAGGACATATTAAGAGGATTTCCGAGTTGGAGGGAGAGG
TTACCACGCTTCAGAGAGAATGCGACAAATTGCGTTCCGTACTGGAACAAAAAGCTCAATCAGCTGCCAG
CCCCGGCGGACAACCACCATCACCATCTCCACGTACCGATCAACTTGGCAATGATCTACAGCAAAAGGCC
GTGCTACCGGCCGACGGAGTTCAACGAGCCAAAAAGATTGCCGTTTCAGCAGAGCCGACGAATTTTGAGA
ATAAGCCAGCCACACTTCAACACTATAATAAGACTGTCGGAGCCAAACAAATGATACGTGACGCCGTGCA
GAAGAACGATTTCCTGAAGCAATTGGCAAAGGAGCAAATAATTGAGCTCGTCAACTGTATGTACGAGATG
AGAGCACGCGCCGGACAATGGGTTATACAAGAAGGAGAACCTGGAGATCGACTTTTCGTCGTTGCCGAAG
GAGAATTGCAAGTTTCACGTGAGGGAGCTCTTCTTGGAAAAATGCGCGCCGGGACCGTTATGGGAGAGTT
GGCTATTCTCTACAACTGCACAAGAACCGCATCAGTTCAAGCATTAACCGACGTACAATTATGGGTGCTG
GATCGATCCGTATTCCAAATGATTACACAGAGATTGGGAATGGAACGTCACTCGCAGTTGATGAATTTCT
TGACAAAGGTATCAATCTTCCAAAATTTGTCGGAAGATCGCATCTCAAAGATGGCCGACGTCATGGATCA
GGACTATTATGATGGTGGACATTATATCATTCGACAGGGTGAAAAGGGTGACGCATTCTTCGTAATCAAC
TCAGGACAAGTGAAAGTCACCCAACAAATCGAAGGAGAAACCGAGCCCCGAGAAATCCGTGTGCTCAATC
AAGGAGACTTCTTTGGAGAACGTGCACTGCTCGGCGAGGAGGTCCGTACAGCCAATATTATTGCACAAGC
TCCAGGAGTTGAAGTACTTACTTTGGATCGAGAATCATTCGGAAAGCTTATCGGAGATCTTGAAAGCCTT
AAAAAAGACTATGGAGATAAGGAACGTTTGGCTCAAGTTGTCCGAGAGCCGCCGAGCCCTGTGAAGATTG
TCGACGACTTCCGAGAGGAGTTTGCACAGGTTACACTGAAAAATGTGAAGAGGCTAGCGACACTTGGAGT
TGGAGGATTTGGAAGAGTTGAACTTGTCTGTGTAAATGGAGATAAGGCAAAGACGTTTGCGCTGAAGGCT
CTGAAGAAGAAGCATATTGTTGATACCCGGCAACAGGAGCACATCTTTGCCGAGCGGAATATTATGATGG
AAACTTCAACTGATTGGATTGTCAAGCTTTATAAGACTTTTAGAGATCAAAAGTTTGTGTACATGCTGCT
CGAGGTATGCCTTGGCGGTGAACTGTGGACGACACTCCGCGATCGAGGACACTTTGACGATTACACCGCC
CGTTTCTACGTGGCCTGCGTGCTCGAGGGTCTCGAATATCTGCATCGCAAGAATATTGTCTACCGAGATT
TGAAGCCCGAAAACTGTCTGCTCGCCAACACTGGATATCTGAAACTTGTGGATTTCGGATTCGCAAAGAA
ACTCGCGTCTGGAAGGAAGACGTGGACATTCTGTGGAACACCGGAATACGTGTCACCTGAAATTATTCTC
AATAAGGGACACGATCAAGCCGCCGACTATTGGGCTCTTGGAATATATATCTGTGAACTGATGCTCGGAC
GGCCACCGTTCCAGGCTAGTGATCCTATGAAGACGTATACATTGATCCTAAAGGGAGTAGACGCACTGGA
GATTCCGAATCGTCGGATTGGAAAGACGGCGACGGCGTTGGTGAAGAAGCTCTGCAGGGATAACCCGGGA
GAACGGCTCGGCAGTGGAAGTGGTGGGGTGAATGATATTCGGAAGCATCGGTGGTTTATGGGATTCGATT
GGGAAGGATTGAGAAGTAGGACGTTGAAACCTCCAATTCTGCCGAAGGTGTCCAACCCAGCAGACGTGAC
GAATTTCGACAATTATCCACCAGATAATGATGTTCCACCAGACGAGTTTTCCGGATGGGATGAGGGATTC
TAGGCGTCCGATCTTGCTCTTCTGCTGCTCCGTCGTTTTGTGCTCATTCTCACCCCACCAAAACCGCCCA
AATTTTCATAATTTTCAGTCGATTTTCAGTGTTCACTCTGTATTAGTTTTTTTTTTCTGTGTATATATAT
ATATCACCTCTCCTCATTATGTTCGGTTAGTGTACCGCCGCCGCCCGTCTCGCCCGCCAAATAAATTTCA
AATTTTCCAGAGATTTTCCCCCCGTTTTCTTGTTCTTTTTCCACCATGTTCACTGAGATTCTATGTGATC
TTTTCCGGTTTCTCTATGATTTTTTGAAACTCNTACCGCNCACTATTTTAGTATTCTCGAATTTTCATAT
ATTCACCCCCTCCTCCTCTTTTTTCTCAGTTCCTCATTTTCAGTCTAACACCATTTTTTAGTTTCCCAAC
AAAAAAGTCCGAGAGAAAACTCGGCAAACTACACCACCACCAGGTAATATTATTATTTTCTAATCCCCCC
CTAATACTGATATATCTCTATTTTCATTTCTATCTAAAATCCAATCATTCGAAATTGAACTATACATACT
TTTTTTTCTTTGCTCTCTCTCTTATGTCTCGATTCTATATTTTTGATTCTTTTCTATGTGTTTTTTTTCG
TGGAATGAATTATTGATACGAACAAAAAAAAAAAAAAAAAAACTCGAGGGGGGGCCCGGTACCATGGTAT
TGATATCTGAGCTCCGCATCGGCCGCTGTCATCAGATCGCCATCTCGCGCCCGTGCCTCTGACTTCTAAG
TCCAATTACTCTTCAACATCCCTACATGCTCTTTCTCCCTGTGCTCCCACCCCCTATTTTTGTTATTATC
AAAAAACTTCTCTTAATTTCTTTGTTTTTTAGCTTCTTTTAAGTCACCTCTAACAATGAAATTGTGTAGA
TTCAAAAATAGAATTAATTCGTAATAAAAAGTCGAAAAAAATTGTGCTCCCTCCCCCCATTAATAATAAT
TCTATCCCAAAATCTACACAATGTTCTGTGTACACTTCTTATGTTTTTTACTTCTGATAAATTTTTTTGA
AACATCATAGAAAAAACCGCACACAAAATACCTTATCATATGTTACGTTTCAGTTTATGACCGCAATTTT
TATTTCTTCGCACGTCTGGGCCTCTCATGACGTCAAATCATGCTCATCGTGAAAAAGTTTTGGAGTATTT
TTGGAATTTTTCAATCAAGTGAAAGTTTATGAAATTAATTTTCCTGCTTTTGCTTTTTGGGGTTTCCCCT
ATTGTTTGTCAAGATTTCGAGGACGGCGTTTTTCTTGCTAAAATCACAAGTATTGATGAGCACGATGCAA
GAAAGATCGGAAGAAGGTTTGGGTTTGAGGCTCAGTGGAAGGTGAGTAGAAGTTGATAATTTGAAAGTGG
AGTAGTGTCTATGGGGTTTTTGCCTTAAATGACAGAATACATTCCCAATATACCAAACATAACTGTTTCT
ACTAGTCGGCCGTACGGGCCCTTTCGTCTCGCGCGTTTCGGTGATGACGGTGAAAACCTCTGACACATGC
AGCTCCCGGAGACGGTCACAGCTTGTCTGTAAGCGGATGCCGGGAGCAGACAAGCCCGTCAGGGCGCGTC
AGCGGGTGTTGGCGGGTGTCGGGGCTGGCTTAACTATGCGGCATCAGAGCAGATTGTACTGAGAGTGCAC
CATATGCGGTGTGAAATACCGCACAGATGCGTAAGGAGAAAATACCGCATCAGGCGGCCTTAATTAAGGG
CCTCGTGATACGCCTATTTTTATAGGTTAATGTCATGATAATAATGGTTTCTTAGACGTCAGGTGGCACT
TTTCGGGGAAATGTGCGCGGAACCCCTATTTGTTTATTTTTCTAAATACATTCAAATATGTATCCGCTCA
TGAGACAATAACCCTGATAAATGCTTCAATAATATTGAAAAAGGAAGAGTATGAGTATTCAACATTTCCG
TGTCGCCCTTATTCCCTTTTTTGCGGCATTTTGCCTTCCTGTTTTTGCTCACCCAGAAACGCTGGTGAAA
GTAAAAGATGCTGAAGATCAGTTGGGTGCACGAGTGGGTTACATCGAACTGGATCTCAACAGCGGTAAGA
TCCTTGAGAGTTTTCGCCCCGAAGAACGTTTTCCAATGATGAGCACTTTTAAAGTTCTGCTATGTGGCGC
GGTATTATCCCGTATTGACGCCGGGCAAGAGCAACTCGGTCGCCGCATACACTATTCTCAGAATGACTTG
GTTGAGTACTCACCAGTCACAGAAAAGCATCTTACGGATGGCATGACAGTAAGAGAATTATGCAGTGCTG
CCATAACCATGAGTGATAACACTGCGGCCAACTTACTTCTGACAACGATCGGAGGACCGAAGGAGCTAAC
CGCTTTTTTGCACAACATGGGGGATCATGTAACTCGCCTTGATCGTTGGGAACCGGAGCTGAATGAAGCC
ATACCAAACGACGAGCGTGACACCACGATGCCTGTAGCAATGGCAACAACGTTGCGCAAACTATTAACTG
GCGAACTACTTACTCTAGCTTCCCGGCAACAATTAATAGACTGGATGGAGGCGGATAAAGTTGCAGGACC
ACTTCTGCGCTCGGCCCTTCCGGCTGGCTGGTTTATTGCTGATAAATCTGGAGCCGGTGAGCGTGGGTCT
CGCGGTATCATTGCAGCACTGGGGCCAGATGGTAAGCCCTCCCGTATCGTAGTTATCTACACGACGGGGA
GTCAGGCAACTATGGATGAACGAAATAGACAGATCGCTGAGATAGGTGCCTCACTGATTAAGCATTGGTA
ACTGTCAGACCAAGTTTACTCATATATACTTTAGATTGATTTAAAACTTCATTTTTAATTTAAAAGGATC
TAGGTGAAGATCCTTTTTGATAATCTCATGACCAAAATCCCTTAACGTGAGTTTTCGTTCCACTGAGCGT
CAGACCCCGTAGAAAAGATCAAAGGATCTTCTTGAGATCCTTTTTTTCTGCGCGTAATCTGCTGCTTGCA
AACAAAAAAACCACCGCTACCAGCGGTGGTTTGTTTGCCGGATCAAGAGCTACCAACTCTTTTTCCGAAG
GTAACTGGCTTCAGCAGAGCGCAGATACCAAATACTGTTCTTCTAGTGTAGCCGTAGTTAGGCCACCACT
TCAAGAACTCTGTAGCACCGCCTACATACCTCGCTCTGCTAATCCTGTTACCAGTGGCTGCTGCCAGTGG
CGATAAGTCGTGTCTTACCGGGTTGGACTCAAGACGATAGTTACCGGATAAGGCGCAGCGGTCGGGCTGA
ACGGGGGGTTCGTGCACACAGCCCAGCTTGGAGCGAACGACCTACACCGAACTGAGATACCTACAGCGTG
AGCTATGAGAAAGCGCCACGCTTCCCGAAGGGAGAAAGGCGGACAGGTATCCGGTAAGCGGCAGGGTCGG
AACAGGAGAGCGCACGAGGGAGCTTCCAGGGGGAAACGCCTGGTATCTTTATAGTCCTGTCGGGTTTCGC
CACCTCTGACTTGAGCGTCGATTTTTGTGATGCTCGTCAGGGGGGCGGAGCCTATGGAAAAACGCCAGCA
ACGCGGCCTTTTTACGGTTCCTGGCCTTTTGCTGGCCTTTTGCTCACATGTTCTTTCCTGCGTTATCCCC
TGATTCTGTGGATAACCGTATTACCGCCTTTGAGTGAGCTGATACCGCTCGCCGCAGCCGAACGACCGAG
CGCAGCGAGTCAGTGAGCGAGGAAGCGGAAGAGCGCCCAATACGCAA
Features (pLannotate 1.2.2; 18 found; start..end, strand, type, name):
     91..112     +  protein_bind   CAP binding site: CAP binding activates transcription in the presence of cAMP. E. coli catabolite activator protein
    127..157     +  promoter       lac promoter: promoter for the E. coli lac operon
    165..181     +  protein_bind   lac operator: The lac repressor binds to the lac operator to inhibit transcription in E. coli. This inhibition can be relieved by adding lactose or isopropyl-β-D-thiogalactopyranoside (IPTG). lac repressor encoded by lacI
    218..255     -  misc_feature   MCS (fragment): pUC18/19 multiple cloning site
   2034..2050    -  protein_bind   phage 186 attP (fragment): attP; attachment site of phage 186 phage 186 integrase
   2589..2606    -  CDS            CIBN (fragment): N-terminal portion of the CIB1 transcription factor from Arabidopsis thaliana binds to CRY2 (cryptochrome 2) that has absorbed blue light (Kennedy et al., 2010)
   3292..3352    +  misc_feature   MCS (fragment): pBluescript multiple cloning site
   3373..4233    +  CDS            sg25: sg25 is a basic (constitutively fluorescent) green fluorescent protein published in 1997, derived from Aequorea victoria.
   4263..4295    +  misc_feature   MCS (fragment): pBluescript multiple cloning site
   4381..6720    +  CDS            egl-4: EGL4_CAEEL - Also known as cgk-1 From Caenorhabditis elegans.
   7393..7413    +  misc_feature   MCS (fragment): pBluescript multiple cloning site
   7939..8091    +  CDS            aex-5 (fragment): AEX5_CAEEL - Also known as kpc-3 From Caenorhabditis elegans.
   8218..8253    +  CDS            rop (fragment): Rop protein, which maintains plasmids at low copy number; rop
   8355..8454    +  misc_feature   bom (fragment): basis of mobility region from pBR322
   8556..8660    +  promoter       AmpR promoter: bla
   8661..9521    +  CDS            AmpR: β-lactamase; bla; confers resistance to ampicillin, carbenicillin, and related antibiotics
   9692..10280   +  rep_origin     ori: high-copy-number ColE1/pMB1/pBR322/pUC origin of replication
  10463..78      +  CDS            lacI (fragment) (across the origin): lac repressor; lacI; The lac repressor binds to the lac operator to inhibit transcription in E. coli. This inhibition can be relieved by adding lactose or isopropyl-β-D-thiogalactopyranoside (IPTG).
