[The description below was written by a language model from this plasmid's Addgene catalogue record and pLannotate feature annotations shown in this document.]
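Description:
(p)odr-3::GFP::EGL-4 is a C. elegans expression plasmid built on the pPD49.26 worm expression backbone. In bacteria it is maintained as a high-copy plasmid through a ColE1/pUC-type origin and selected with ampicillin via the β-lactamase gene and its own promoter. The sequenced record is about 10.5 kb. It also carries vector remnants typical of pUC-derived backbones: lac promoter/operator elements, a CAP binding site, polylinker fragments, and short pieces of lacI, rop and bom. A few very short automated matches (a phage 186 attP fragment and a CIBN fragment) fall within the promoter region and are most likely chance similarities rather than functional parts.

The payload is a fusion cassette driven by the roughly 2.7 kb odr-3 promoter, cloned between SphI and EcoRV sites. According to the record, this promoter directs expression in the AWA, AWB and AWC olfactory sensory neurons. Downstream, the feature table shows an Aequorea-derived GFP coding sequence (annotated as the sg25 variant), a short polylinker segment, and then the egl-4 cDNA, which encodes the worm cGMP-dependent protein kinase. This arrangement matches the N-terminally GFP-tagged EGL-4 implied by the plasmid name. The catalogue entry states that an unc-54 3'UTR follows the cassette. The annotation does not label it, although an aex-5 fragment match lies downstream of egl-4, in the region where the 3'UTR would be expected.

The construct lets fluorescently tagged EGL-4 be expressed and visualised in olfactory neurons of transgenic worms. The associated publication concerns nuclear entry of this kinase during long-lasting olfactory adaptation, so tracking its subcellular localisation is the probable use.
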