Addgene plasmid #100897: (p)odr-3::GFP::EGL-4
Purpose: GFP and the EGL-4 cDNA driven by the odr-3 promoter, which expresses in the AWA, AWB, and AWC olfactory sensory neurons in C. elegans. unc-54 3'UTR in sequence as well.
Depositing lab: Noelle L'Etoile. Depositing organization: University of California, Davis. Publication: Nuclear entry of a cGMP-dependent kinase converts transient into long-lasting olfactory adaptation. Lee JI, O'Halloran DM, Eastham-Anderson J, Juang BT, Kaye JA, Scott Hamilton O, Lesch B, Goga A, L'Etoile ND. Proc Natl Acad Sci U S A. 2010 Mar 30;107(13):6016-21. Epub 2010 Mar 10. 10.1073/pnas.1000866107 PubMed 20220099.
Backbone
  Vector backbone: pPD49.26
  Backbone manufacturer: Andy Fire
  Vector type: Worm Expression
Growth in bacteria
  Bacterial resistance: Ampicillin, 100 μg/mL
  Growth temperature: 37°C
  Growth strain: DH5alpha
  Copy number: High Copy
Gene/Insert
  Gene/Insert name: 56-2741: odr-3 promoter
  Species: C. elegans (nematode)
  Insert size (bp): 2686
  Promoter: odr-3
  Cloning method: Restriction Enzyme; 5′ cloning site SphI (unknown if destroyed); 3′ cloning site EcoRV (unknown if destroyed)
  Sequencing primers: 5′ atctcaacatagtagatttttaaa; 3′ CCAATCCCtatctaaaaaaaca
Terms and licenses: Academic/Nonprofit Terms; Industry Terms: Not Available to Industry
How to cite: (p)odr-3::GFP::EGL-4 was a gift from Noelle L'Etoile (Addgene plasmid # 100897 ; http://n2t.net/addgene:100897 ; RRID:Addgene_100897)
